Addgene plasmid #204253: pQE60 G121F wgMDH
Purpose: Bacterial expression of G121F wgMDH with IPTG induction - Active site loop mutant
Depositing lab: Malate dehydrogenase CUREs Community (MCC). Depositing organization: University of San Diego. Publication: Organelle and translocatable forms of glyoxysomal malate dehydrogenase. The effect of the N-terminal presequence. Cox B, Chit MM, Weaver T, Gietl C, Bailey J, Bell E, Banaszak L. FEBS J. 2005 Feb;272(3):643-54. doi: 10.1111/j.1742-4658.2004.04475.x. PubMed 15670147.
Backbone
  Vector backbone: pQE60
  Backbone manufacturer: Qiagen
  Backbone size w/o insert (bp): 3391
  Vector type: Bacterial Expression
Growth in bacteria
  Bacterial resistance: Ampicillin, 100 μg/mL
  Growth temperature: 37°C
  Growth strain: DH5alpha
  Copy number: Low Copy
Gene/Insert
  Gene/Insert name: MDHG_CITLA (alt name: watermelon glyoxysomal malate dehydrogenase)
  Species: Citrullus lanatus subsp. Vulgaris
  Insert size (bp): 987
  Mutation: G121F
  Tag / fusion protein: 6X His (C terminal on insert)
  Cloning method: Restriction Enzyme; 5′ cloning site NcoI (destroyed during cloning); 3′ cloning site BglII (not destroyed)
  Sequencing primers: 5′ CCCGAAAAGTGCCACCTG; 3′ CCAGTAATGACCTCAGAAC
Resource information
  A portion of this plasmid was derived from a plasmid made by: Received from Leonard J. Banaszak; Original construct from Christine Gietl
Terms and licenses: Academic/Nonprofit Terms; Industry Terms: Not Available to Industry
Depositor comments: For more information, please see the MDH CUREs Community website: https://www.mdhcures.org/
How to cite: pQE60 G121F wgMDH was a gift from Malate dehydrogenase CUREs Community (MCC) (Addgene plasmid # 204253 ; http://n2t.net/addgene:204253 ; RRID:Addgene_204253)
