[The description below was written by a language model from this plasmid's Addgene catalogue record and pLannotate feature annotations shown in this document.]
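Description:
pQE60 G121F wgMDH is a bacterial expression plasmid built on the Qiagen pQE60 backbone for IPTG-inducible production of a mutant watermelon (Citrullus lanatus) glyoxysomal malate dehydrogenase in E. coli. It replicates from a ColE1/pMB1-family origin, with a pBR322 bom region and only a short remnant of rop nearby. The catalogue lists it as low copy. Selection is with ampicillin through the bla gene and its own promoter. The feature table also detects a partial cat promoter and a fragment of the chloramphenicol acetyltransferase coding sequence followed by the rrnB T1 terminator. The record lists only ampicillin as the resistance, so this region should not be assumed to be a working chloramphenicol marker.

The expression cassette uses the phage T5 promoter, which is read by host E. coli RNA polymerase. It carries an embedded lac operator and is followed by a second one, so transcription is held off by lac repressor and released by IPTG. No lacI gene is annotated on the plasmid, implying that repressor must come from the host. Downstream lies the MDHG_CITLA coding sequence (about 1 kb), cloned between NcoI (destroyed) and BglII (retained). It is fused in frame to a C-terminal 6xHis tag for metal-affinity purification, and transcription ends at the lambda t0 terminator. The enzyme carries a G121F substitution, described as an active site loop mutant. The construct comes from a community running course-based undergraduate research on malate dehydrogenase. It would suit purifying the variant for comparison with wild-type enzyme, although the record does not specify particular assays.
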