Features (pLannotate 1.2.2; 13 found; start..end, strand, type, name):
     10..54      +  promoter       T5 promoter: bacteriophage T5 promoter for E. coli RNA polymerase, with embedded lac operator
     62..78      +  protein_bind   lac operator: The lac repressor binds to the lac operator to inhibit transcription in E. coli. This inhibition can be relieved by adding lactose or isopropyl-β-D-thiogalactopyranoside (IPTG). lac repressor encoded by lacI
    118..1074    +  CDS            MDHG_CITLA (fragment): Experimental evidence at protein level: Swiss-Prot protein existence level 1. From Citrullus lanatus (Watermelon) (Citrullus vulgaris).
   1081..1098    +  CDS            7xHis (fragment): 6xHis affinity tag
   1121..1215    +  terminator     lambda t0 terminator: transcription terminator from phage lambda
   1230..1258    +  promoter       cat promoter (fragment): promoter of the E. coli cat gene encoding chloramphenicol acetyltransferase
   1259..1922    +  CDS            CmR (fragment): chloramphenicol acetyltransferase; cat; confers resistance to chloramphenicol
   1987..2073    +  terminator     rrnB T1 terminator: Escherichia coli rrnB; transcription terminator T1 from the E. coli rrnB gene
   2085..2126    +  CDS            rop (fragment): Rop protein, which maintains plasmids at low copy number; rop
   2228..2368    +  misc_feature   bom: basis of mobility region from pBR322
   2554..3142    -  rep_origin     ori: high-copy-number ColE1/pMB1/pBR322/pUC origin of replication
   3313..4173    -  CDS            AmpR: β-lactamase; bla; confers resistance to ampicillin, carbenicillin, and related antibiotics
   4174..4278    -  promoter       AmpR promoter: bla
>Addgene plasmid #204253 | pQE60 G121F wgMDH | addgene full sequence | sequence record 411021 | Addgene NGS Result
CTCGAGAAATCATAAAAAATTTATTTGCTTTGTGAGCGGATAACAATTATAATAGATTCAATTGTGAGCG
GATAACAATTTCACACAGAATTCATTAAAGAGGAGAAATTAACTATGGCTAAAGGCGGAGCTCCCGGGTT
CAAAGTCGCAATACTTGGCGCTGCCGGTGGCATTGGCCAGCCCCTTGCGATGTTGATGAAGATGAATCCT
CTGGTTTCTGTTCTACATCTATATGATGTAGTCAATGCCCCTGGTGTCACCGCTGATATTAGCCACATGG
ACACGGGTGCTGTGGTGCGTGGATTCTTGGGGCAGCAGCAGCTGGAGGCTGCGCTTACTGGCATGGATCT
TATTATAGTCCCTGCATTTGTTCCTCGAAAACCAGGAATGACGAGGGATGATCTGTTCAAAATAAACGCA
GGAATTGTCAAGACTCTGTGTGAAGGGATTGCAAAGTGTTGTCCAAGAGCCATTGTCAACCTGATCAGTA
ATCCTGTGAACTCCACCGTGCCCATCGCAGCTGAAGTTTTCAAGAAGGCTGGAACTTATGATCCAAAGCG
ACTTCTGGGAGTTACAATGCTCGACGTAGTCAGAGCCAATACCTTTGTGGCAGAAGTATTGGGTCTTGAT
CCTCGGGATGTTGATGTTCCAGTTGTTGGCGGTCATGCTGGTGTAACCATTTTGCCCCTTCTATCTCAGG
TGAAGCCTCCAAGTTCTTTCACACAAGAAGAGATTAGTTACCTGACTGATAGGATTCAAAATGGTGGAAC
AGAAGTTGTCGAGGCCAAAGCAGGAGCTGGTTCAGCAACTCTCTCAATGGCTTATGCTGCCGTTAAGTTT
GCAGATGCATGCCTCAGGGGCTTAAGAGGAGATGCTGGTGTCATTGAATGCGCGTTTGTGTCTTCTCAGG
TGACTGAACTTCCATTCTTTGCATCAAAAGTACGACTTGGTCGCAATGGTATCGAAGAAGTATACTCCCT
TGGCCCGCTAAATGAGTATGAGAGGATTGGATTGGAGAAAGCGAAGAAAGAGTTGGCAGGAAGCATTGAG
AAGGGAGTTTCCTTCATCAGAAGCAGATCTCATCACCATCACCATCACTAAGCTTAATTAGCTGAGCTTG
GACTCCTGTTGATAGATCCAGTAATGACCTCAGAACTCCATCTGGATTTGTTCAGAACGCTCGGTTGCCG
CCGGGCGTTTTTTATTGGTGAGAATCCAAGCTAGCTTGGCGAGATTTTCAGGAGCTAAGGAAGCTAAAAT
GGAGAAAAAAATCACTGGATATACCACCGTTGATATATCCCAATGGCATCGTAAAGAACATTTTGAGGCA
TTTCAGTCAGTTGCTCAATGTACCTATAACCAGACCGTTCAGCTGGATATTACGGCCTTTTTAAAGACCG
TAAAGAAAAATAAGCACAAGTTTTATCCGGCCTTTATTCACATTCTTGCCCGCCTGATGAATGCTCATCC
GGAATTTCGTATGGCAATGAAAGACGGTGAGCTGGTGATATGGGATAGTGTTCACCCTTGTTACACCGTT
TTCCATGAGCAAACTGAAACGTTTTCATCGCTCTGGAGTGAATACCACGACGATTTCCGGCAGTTTCTAC
ACATATATTCGCAAGATGTGGCGTGTTACGGTGAAAACCTGGCCTATTTCCCTAAAGGGTTTATTGAGAA
TATGTTTTTCGTCTCAGCCAATCCCTGGGTGAGTTTCACCAGTTTTGATTTAAACGTGGCCAATATGGAC
AACTTCTTCGCCCCCGTTTTCACCATGCATGGGCAAATATTATACGCAAGGCGACAAGGTGCTGATGCCG
CTGGCGATTCAGGTTCATCATGCCGTTTGTGATGGCTTCCATGTCGGCAGAATGCTTAATGAATTACAAC
AGTACTGCGATGAGTGGCAGGGCGGGGCGTAATTTTTTTAAGGCAGTTATTGGTGCCCTTAAACGCCTGG
GGTAATGACTCTCTAGCTTGAGGCATCAAATAAAACGAAAGGCTCAGTCGAAAGACTGGGCCTTTCGTTT
TATCTGTTGTTTGTCGGTGAACGCTCTCCTGAGTAGGACAAATCCGCCCTCTAGAGCTGCCTCGCGCGTT
TCGGTGATGACGGTGAAAACCTCTGACACATGCAGCTCCCGGAGACGGTCACAGCTTGTCTGTAAGCGGA
TGCCGGGAGCAGACAAGCCCGTCAGGGCGCGTCAGCGGGTGTTGGCGGGTGTCGGGGCGCAGCCATGACC
CAGTCACGTAGCGATAGCGGAGTGTATACTGGCTTAACTATGCGGCATCAGAGCAGATTGTACTGAGAGT
GCACCATATGCGGTGTGAAATACCGCACAGATGCGTAAGGAGAAAATACCGCATCAGGCGCTCTTCCGCT
TCCTCGCTCACTGACTCGCTGCGCTCGGTCGTTCGGCTGCGGCGAGCGGTATCAGCTCACTCAAAGGCGG
TAATACGGTTATCCACAGAATCAGGGGATAACGCAGGAAAGAACATGTGAGCAAAAGGCCAGCAAAAGGC
CAGGAACCGTAAAAAGGCCGCGTTGCTGGCGTTTTTCCATAGGCTCCGCCCCCCTGACGAGCATCACAAA
AATCGACGCTCAAGTCAGAGGTGGCGAAACCCGACAGGACTATAAAGATACCAGGCGTTTCCCCCTGGAA
GCTCCCTCGTGCGCTCTCCTGTTCCGACCCTGCCGCTTACCGGATACCTGTCCGCCTTTCTCCCTTCGGG
AAGCGTGGCGCTTTCTCATAGCTCACGCTGTAGGTATCTCAGTTCGGTGTAGGTCGTTCGCTCCAAGCTG
GGCTGTGTGCACGAACCCCCCGTTCAGCCCGACCGCTGCGCCTTATCCGGTAACTATCGTCTTGAGTCCA
ACCCGGTAAGACACGACTTATCGCCACTGGCAGCAGCCACTGGTAACAGGATTAGCAGAGCGAGGTATGT
AGGCGGTGCTACAGAGTTCTTGAAGTGGTGGCCTAACTACGGCTACACTAGAAGGACAGTATTTGGTATC
TGCGCTCTGCTGAAGCCAGTTACCTTCGGAAAAAGAGTTGGTAGCTCTTGATCCGGCAAACAAACCACCG
CTGGTAGCGGTGGTTTTTTTGTTTGCAAGCAGCAGATTACGCGCAGAAAAAAAGGATCTCAAGAAGATCC
TTTGATCTTTTCTACGGGGTCTGACGCTCAGTGGAACGAAAACTCACGTTAAGGGATTTTGGTCATGAGA
TTATCAAAAAGGATCTTCACCTAGATCCTTTTAAATTAAAAATGAAGTTTTAAATCAATCTAAAGTATAT
ATGAGTAAACTTGGTCTGACAGTTACCAATGCTTAATCAGTGAGGCACCTATCTCAGCGATCTGTCTATT
TCGTTCATCCATAGTTGCCTGACTCCCCGTCGTGTAGATAACTACGATACGGGAGGGCTTACCATCTGGC
CCCAGTGCTGCAATGATACCGCGAGACCCACGCTCACCGGCTCCAGATTTATCAGCAATAAACCAGCCAG
CCGGAAGGGCCGAGCGCAGAAGTGGTCCTGCAACTTTATCCGCCTCCATCCAGTCTATTAATTGTTGCCG
GGAAGCTAGAGTAAGTAGTTCGCCAGTTAATAGTTTGCGCAACGTTGTTGCCATTGCTACAGGCATCGTG
GTGTCACGCTCGTCGTTTGGTATGGCTTCATTCAGCTCCGGTTCCCAACGATCAAGGCGAGTTACATGAT
CCCCCATGTTGTGCAAAAAAGCGGTTAGCTCCTTCGGTCCTCCGATCGTTGTCAGAAGTAAGTTGGCCGC
AGTGTTATCACTCATGGTTATGGCAGCACTGCATAATTCTCTTACTGTCATGCCATCCGTAAGATGCTTT
TCTGTGACTGGTGAGTACTCAACCAAGTCATTCTGAGAATAGTGTATGCGGCGACCGAGTTGCTCTTGCC
CGGCGTCAATACGGGATAATACCGCGCCACATAGCAGAACTTTAAAAGTGCTCATCATTGGAAAACGTTC
TTCGGGGCGAAAACTCTCAAGGATCTTACCGCTGTTGAGATCCAGTTCGATGTAACCCACTCGTGCACCC
AACTGATCTTCAGCATCTTTTACTTTCACCAGCGTTTCTGGGTGAGCAAAAACAGGAAGGCAAAATGCCG
CAAAAAAGGGAATAAGGGCGACACGGAAATGTTGAATACTCATACTCTTCCTTTTTCAATATTATTGAAG
CATTTATCAGGGTTATTGTCTCATGAGCGGATACATATTTGAATGTATTTAGAAAAATAAACAAATAGGG
GTTCCGCGCACATTTCCCCGAAAAGTGCCACCTGACGTCTAAGAAACCATTATTATCATGACATTAACCT
ATAAAAATAGGCGTATCACGAGGCCCTTTCGTCTTCAC
